>Addgene plasmid #147163 | pAc5.1B-lambdaN-HA-DmBicaudalC_P | addgene full sequence | sequence record 355687 | Addgene NGS Result
CTTCAAGAATTAATTCTATATTCTAAAAACACAAATGATACTTCTAAAAAAAAATCATGAATGGCATCAA
CTCTGAATCAAATCTTTGCAGATGCACCTACTTCTCATTTCCACTGTCACATCATTTTTCCAGATCTCGC
TGCCTGTTATGTGGCCCACAAACCAAGACACGTTTTATGGCCATTAAAGCTGGCTGATCGTCGCCAAACA
CCAAATACATAATGAATATGTACACATTCGAGAAAGAAGCGATCAAAGAAGCGTCTTCGGGCGGAGTAGG
AGAATGCGGAGGAGAAGGAGAACGAGCTGATCTAGTATCTCTCCACAATCCAATGCCAACTGACCAACTG
GCCATATTCGGAGCAATTTGAAGCCAATTTCCATCGCCTGGCGATCGCTCCATTCTTGGCTATATGTTTT
TCACCGTTACCCGGGGCCATTTTCAAAGACTCGTCGGCAAGATAAGATTGTGTCACTCGCTGTCTCTCTT
CATTTGTCGAAGAATGCTGAGGAATTTCGCGATGACGTCGGCGAGTATTTTGAAGAATGAGAATAATTTG
TATTTATACGAAAATCAGTTAGTGGAATTTTCTACAAAAACATGTTATCTATAGATAATTTTGTTGCAAA
ATATGTTGACTATGACAAAGATTGTATGTATATACCTTTAATGTATTCTCATTTTCTTATGTATTTATAA
TGGCAATGATGATACTGATGATATTTTAAGATGATGCCAGACCAAAAGGCTTGAATTTCTGCGTCTTTTG
CCGAACGCAGTGCATGTGCAATTGTTGTTTTTTGGAATATTCAATTTTCGGACTGTCCGCTTTGATTTCA
GTTTCTTGGCTTATTCAAAAAGCAAAGTAAAGCCAAAAAAGCGAGATGGCAATACCAAATGCGGCAAAAC
GGTAGTGGAAGGAAAGGGGTGCGGGGCAGCGGAAGGAAGGGTGGGGCGGGGCGTGGCGGGGTCTGTGGCT
GGGCGCGACGTCACCGACGTTGGAGCCACTCCTTTGACCATGTGTGCGTGTGTGTATTATTCGTGTCTCG
CCACTCGCCGGTTGTTTTTTTCTTTTTATGCTGCGCTCTCTCTAGCGCCATCTCGCTTACGCATGCTCAA
CGCACCGCATGTTGCCGTTTCCTTTTATGCGTCATTTTGGCTCGAAATAGGCAATTATTTAAACAAAGAT
TAGTCAACGAAAACGCTAAAATAAATAAGTCTACAATATGGTTACTTATTGCCATGTGTGTGCAGCCAAC
GATAGCAACAAAAGCAACAACACAGGTGGCTTTCCCTCTTTCACTTTTTGTTTGCAAGCCGCGTGCGAGC
AAGACGGCACGACCGGCAAACGCAATTACGCTGACAAAGAGCAGACGAAGTTTTGGCGAAAAACATCAAG
GCGCCTGATACGAATGCATTTGCAATAACAATTGCGATATTTAATATTGTTTATGAAGCTGTTTGACTTC
AAAACACACAAAAAAAAAAATAAAACAAATTATTTGAAAGAGAATTAGGAATCGGACGCTTATCGTTAGG
GTAACAACAAGAAATGCTTACTGAGTCACAGCCTCTGGAAAACTGCCGCAAGCCAGAGAGAGAGAGAAAA
AGAGGGAGAGCAGCTTAGACCGCATGTGCTTGTGTGTGAGGCGTCTCTCTCTTCGTCTCTGTTGCGCAAA
CGCATAGACTGCACTGAAAAAATCGATTACCTATTTTTTATGAATGAATATTTGCACTATTACTATTCAA
AACTATTAAGATAGCAATCACATTCAATAGCCAAATACTATACCACCTGAGCGATGCAACGAAATGATCA
ATTTGAGCAAAAATGCTGCATATTTAGGACGGCATCATTATAGAAATGCTTCTTGCTGTGTACTTTTCTC
TCGTCTGGCAGCTGTTTCGCCGTTATTGTTAAAACCGGCTTAAGTTAGGTGTGTTTTCTACGACTAGTGA
ATGCCCTACTAGAAGATGTGTGTTGCACAAAATGTCCCTGGAATAACCAATTTGAAGTGCAGATAGCAGT
AAACGTAAGCTAATATGAATATTATTTAACTGTAATGTTTTAATATCGCTGGACATTACTAATAAACCCA
CTATAAACACATGTACATATGTATGTTTTGGCATACAATGAGTAGTTGGGGAAAAAATGTGTAAAAGCAC
CGTGACCATCACAGCATAAAGATAACCAGCTGAAGTATCGAATATGAGTAACCCCCAAATTGAATCACAT
GCCGCAACTGATAGGACCCATGGAAGTACACTCTTCATGGCGATATACAAGACACACACAAGCACGAACA
CCCAGTTGCGGAGGAAATTCTCCGTAAATGAAAACCCAATCGGCGAACAATTCATACCCATATATGGTAA
AAGTTTTGAACGCGACTTGAGAGCGGAGAGCATTGCGGCTGATAAGGTTTTAGCGCTAAGCGGGCTTTAT
AAAACGGGCTGCGGGACCAGTTTTCATATCACTACCGTTTGAGTTCTTGTGCTGTGTGGATACTCCTCCC
GACACAAAGCCGCTCCATCAGCCAGCAGTCGTCTAATCCAGAGACCCCGGATCGGGGTACCAACATGGAC
GCACAAACACGACGACGTGAGCGTCGCGCTGAGAAACAAGCTCAATGGAAAGCTGCAAACGGTGGATCTC
CTCCACATATGGCTTACCCATACGATGTTCCAGATTACGCTCCTCCAAGCTTGATGTTGTCCTGTGCCTC
TTTCAATAAACTGATGTATCCGTCGGCCGCAGATGTTGCCAAACCGCCAATGGTGGGCTTGGAGGTGGAA
GCTGGATCCATTGGATCCCTGTCCAGTCTTCACGCCCTTCCATCGACCACCTCGGTGGGCAGTGGAGCCC
CCAGCGAGACGCAGAGCGAGATCTCCTCCGTGGATAGCGATTGGAGTGACATACGCGCCATCGCCATGAA
GTTGGGCGTTCAAAACCCAGACGATCTCCACACGGAACGTTTCAAGGTGGATCGACAGAAATTGGAGCAG
TTAATAAAAGCGGAGAGCTCCATTGAGGGAATGAATGGAGCTGAATATTTTTTCCATGACATCATGAACA
CTACGGATACTTATGTGAGCTGGCCTTGCAGACTCAAAATTGGTGCCAAGAGCAAGAAGGATCCCCATGT
GCGAATTGTGGGAAAGGTGGATCAGGTTCAGCGGGCAAAGGAGCGCATCCTTAGCAGTCTTGACTCCAGG
GGCACTCGAGTGATCATGAAAATGGACGTCAGCTACACGGATCACTCGTACATCATCGGACGAGGTGGCA
ACAACATCAAGCGCATAATGGACGACACGCATACCCATATCCACTTCCCCGACTCGAATCGCTCCAATCC
CACGGAGAAATCCAACCAGGTGTCGCTGTGCGGCAGCCTAGAGGGCGTGGAGCGAGCCCGGGCTCTCGTT
CGGCTCTCCACACCGCTGCTCATCTCCTTCGAGATGCCCGTAATGGGACCTAACAAGCCGCAGCCCGACC
ACGAGACTCCCTACATCAAGATGATCGAGACCAAGTTCAATGTTCAGGTCATATTCTCCACGCGTCCAAA
ATTGCATACCTCGCTGGTTTTGGTCAAGGGATCCGAGAAGGAATCGGCGCAGGTCCGAGATGCCACGCAG
CTGCTGATCAACTTCGCCTGTGAGAGTATTGCGAGCCAAATCCTGGTGAATGTCCAGATGGAGACCTCGC
CGCAGCATCACGAAATCGTCAAGGGCAAGAACAACGTGAATCTGCTGAGCATTATGGAGCGAACCCAGAC
CAAGATCATATTCCCCGATCTGAGCGACATGAACGTGAAGCCCCTGAAGAAGTCCCAGGTCACGATCAGC
GGACGCATCGACGACGTCTACTTGGCGCGACAACAATTGCTTGGCAATTTGCCCGTAGCATTGATTTTTG
ACTTTCCGGACAACCACAACGATGCATCCGAAATAATGAGCCTCAACACCAAGTACGGCGTCTACATCAC
GTTGCGCCAGAAACAGCGGCAGAGCACCCTGGCCATTGTGGTCAAGGGAGTGGAGAAGTTTATAGACAAA
ATCTACGAGGCCCGCCAGGAGATCCTGCGCCTGGCCACACCATTCGTGAAGCCCGAGATCCCCGACTACT
ACTTCATGCCAAAGGACAAAGACCTTAATCTCGCCTACCGCACCCAGCTAACTGCTCTGCTGGCTGGGTA
TGTGGACAGCCCGAAGACTCCATCGCTGTTGCCGCCCTCCTTGGCTGGCCAACTGACGCCCTATGCCAAC
AACAATCACCTGTTGTTGAACGCCAATGGCTTGGCCACGCCCACTGGGGTGTGTGCGCCCACCCAAAAAT
ATATGCAATTGCACAACAGCTTCCAGCAGACTCAGAATCGTTCCATGGTGGCTGGTGGGCAGAGCAACAA
TGGCAACTATCTGCAGGTTCCCGGAGCGGTGGCGCCGCCTCTCAAACCGCCGACTGTTTCGCCACGGAAC
AGCTGCAGTCAGAATACCAGTGGTTACCAGAGCTTTAGCAGCAGCACCACCTCCCTGGAGCAGTCGTATC
CGCCGTATGCCCAATTGCCGGGCACCGTGTCGTCCACTTCATCCTCCACCGCGGGAAGCCAAAATCGGGC
GCATTATTCGCCAGATTCCACGTACGGCAGTGAAGGTGGTGGCGTTGGCGGCGGAGGTGGTGGTGGGGCG
CGTCTGGGACGACGCCTTAGCGATGGAGTGCTGCTGGGGCTGGGTAATTCCAACGGTGGAGGAGGTAACT
CCGGAGGAGCCCACCTCCTGCCCGGCAGTGCCGAGAGCTATCGGAGTTTGCACTATGACCTTGGAGGAAA
CAAGCACTCCGGCCACCGTGCCTTTGACTTCGACATGAAACGGGCCCTGGGCTACAAGGCCATGGAGCGC
ACCCCGGTGGCAGGGGAGCTGCGAACACCCACGACCGCTTGGATGGGAATGGGCTTGAGCAGCACCTCGC
CCGCCCCTGCCCCGCTGGAGAACGGGGAAAATGGGGCTGCTGGTGGAGGAGCATCTAGTGGGTGGCGGCT
GCCACCAGGACTGGGTTCCCCTTACGGACTGAGTGCCACCACCGGACTCCTGGACGCCACTCCAGTCAAC
CGACGGATGCAGCTAGCCAAGCACAAGGACATCCAGACTCTGCTCACCAGTTTGGGTCTGGAGCACTACA
TCAAAATATTCGTTCTAAACGAAATCGACCTGGAGGTGTTCACCACCCTGACCGAGGAAAACCTGATGGA
GCTGGGTATCGCGGCGTTCGGAGCTCGCAAGAAGCTGCTGACGGCCATTCACACGCTGCTGGCCAACGAG
GCGGCCTGCAGCACAATGCCCAGCAGCAGCTCCTCGCAGAACTCCTCGTCGCCGCGATTCTCCGGAAGTG
CGGCCCCAGGCGCAGAGCGCCGTCCCTCCAACCAGTGGTGAGCGGCCGCTCGAGTCTAGAGGGCCCGCGG
TTCGAAGGTAAGCCTATCCCTAACCCTCTCCTCGGTCTCGATTCTACGCGTACCGGTCATCATCACCATC
ACCATTGAGTTTAAACCCGCTGATCAGCCTCGACTGTGCCTTCTAAGGCCTGAGCTCGCTGATCAGCCTC
GATCGAGGATCCAGACATGATAAGATACATTGATGAGTTTGGACAAACCACAACTAGAATGCAGTGAAAA
AAATGCTTTATTTGTGAAATTTGTGATGCTATTGCTTTATTTGTAACCATTATAAGCTGCAATAAACAAG
TTAACAACAACAATTGCATTCATTTTATGTTTCAGGTTCAGGGGGAGGTGTGGGAGGTTTTTTAAAGCAA
GTAAAACCTCTACAAATGTGGTATGGCTGATTATGATCAGTCGACCGATGCCCTTGAGAGCCTTCAACCC
AGTCAGCTCCTTCCGGTGGGCGCGGGGCATGACTATCGTCGCCGCACTTATGACTGTCTTCTTTATCATG
CAACTCGTAGGACAGGTGCCGGCAGCGCTCTGGGTCATTTTCGGCGAGGACCGCTTTCGCTGGAGCGCGA
CGATGATCGGCCTGTCGCTTGCGGTATTCGGAATCTTGCACGCCCTCGCTCAAGCCTTCGTCACTGGTCC
CGCCACCAAACGTTTCGGCGAGAAGCAGGCCATTATCGCCGGCATGGCGGCCGACGCGCTGGGCTACGTC
TTGCTGGCGTTCGCGACGCGAGGCTGGATGGCCTTCCCCATTATGATTCTTCTCGCTTCCGGCGGCATCG
GGATGCCCGCGTTGCAGGCCATGCTGTCCAGGCAGGTAGATGACGACCATCAGGGACAGCTTCAAGGCCA
GCAAAAGGCCAGGAACCGTAAAAAGGCCGCGTTGCTGGCGTTTTTCCATAGGCTCCGCCCCCCTGACGAG
CATCACAAAAATCGACGCTCAAGTCAGAGGTGGCGAAACCCGACAGGACTATAAAGATACCAGGCGTTTC
CCCCTGGAAGCTCCCTCGTGCGCTCTCCTGTTCCGACCCTGCCGCTTACCGGATACCTGTCCGCCTTTCT
CCCTTCGGGAAGCGTGGCGCTTTCTCATAGCTCACGCTGTAGGTATCTCAGTTCGGTGTAGGTCGTTCGC
TCCAAGCTGGGCTGTGTGCACGAACCCCCCGTTCAGCCCGACCGCTGCGCCTTATCCGGTAACTATCGTC
TTGAGTCCAACCCGGTAAGACACGACTTATCGCCACTGGCAGCAGCCACTGGTAACAGGATTAGCAGAGC
GAGGTATGTAGGCGGTGCTACAGAGTTCTTGAAGTGGTGGCCTAACTACGGCTACACTAGAAGGACAGTA
TTTGGTATCTGCGCTCTGCTGAAGCCAGTTACCTTCGGAAAAAGAGTTGGTAGCTCTTGATCCGGCAAAC
AAACCACCGCTGGTAGCGGTGGTTTTTTTGTTTGCAAGCAGCAGATTACGCGCAGAAAAAAAGGATCTCA
AGAAGATCCTTTGATCTTTTCTACGGGGTCTGACGCTCAGTGGAACGAAAACTCACGTTAAGGGATTTTG
GTCATGAGATTATCAAAAAGGATCTTCACCTAGATCCTTTTAAATTAAAAATGAAGTTTTAAATCAATCT
AAAGTATATATGAGTAAACTTGGTCTGACAGTTACCAATGCTTAATCAGTGAGGCACCTATCTCAGCGAT
CTGTCTATTTCGTTCATCCATAGTTGCCTGACTCCCCGTCGTGTAGATAACTACGATACGGGAGGGCTTA
CCATCTGGCCCCAGTGCTGCAATGATACCGCGAGACCCACGCTCACCGGCTCCAGATTTATCAGCAATAA
ACCAGCCAGCCGGAAGGGCCGAGCGCAGAAGTGGTCCTGCAACTTTATCCGCCTCCATCCAGTCTATTAA
TTGTTGCCGGGAAGCTAGAGTAAGTAGTTCGCCAGTTAATAGTTTGCGCAACGTTGTTGCCATTGCTGCA
GGCATCGTGGTGTCACGCTCGTCGTTTGGTATGGCTTCATTCAGCTCCGGTTCCCAACGATCAAGGCGAG
TTACATGATCCCCCATGTTGTGCAAAAAAGCGGTTAGCTCCTTCGGTCCTCCGATCGTTGTCAGAAGTAA
GTTGGCCGCAGTGTTATCACTCATGGTTATGGCAGCACTGCATAATTCTCTTACTGTCATGCCATCCGTA
AGATGCTTTTCTGTGACTGGTGAGTACTCAACCAAGTCATTCTGAGAATAGTGTATGCGGCGACCGAGTT
GCTCTTGCCCGGCGTCAACACGGGATAATACCGCGCCACATAGCAGAACTTTAAAAGTGCTCATCATTGG
AAAACGTTCTTCGGGGCGAAAACTCTCAAGGATCTTACCGCTGTTGAGATCCAGTTCGATGTAACCCACT
CGTGCACCCAACTGATCTTCAGCATCTTTTACTTTCACCAGCGTTTCTGGGTGAGCAAAAACAGGAAGGC
AAAATGCCGCAAAAAAGGGAATAAGGGCGACACGGAAATGTTGAATACTCATACTCTTCCTTTTTCAATA
TTATTGAAGCATTTATCAGGGTTATTGTCTCATGAGCGGATACATATTTGAATGTATTTAGAAAAATAAA
CAAATAGGGGTTCCGCGCACATTTCCCCGAAAAGTGCCACCTGACGTCTAAGAAACCATTATTATCATGA
CATTAACCTATAAAAATAGGCGTATCACGAGGCCCTTTCGT
Features (pLannotate 1.2.2; 11 found; start..end, strand, type, name):
     56..2565    +  promoter       Ac5 promoter: Drosophila melanogaster actin 5C promoter
   2585..2650    +  CDS            N (fragment): REGN_LAMBD - Experimental evidence at protein level: Swiss-Prot protein existence level 1. Plays a role as a transcriptional antitermination factor that allows the virus to initiate its lytic phase. Activates expression of the delayed viral early genes by modifying host RNA polymerase (RNAP) into a form that is resistant to termination signals. This antitermination function requires the host NusA protein which serves to stabilize the interaction between antitermination protein N and host RNA polymerase. From Escherichia phage lambda (Bacteriophage lambda).
   2675..2701    +  CDS            3xHA (fragment): three tandem HA epitope tags
   2714..5428    +  CDS            BicC: BICC_DROME - Experimental evidence at protein level: Swiss-Prot protein existence level 1. RNA-binding protein that is involved in oogenesis. Required for correct targeting of the migrating anterior follicle cells and the establishment of anterior-posterior polarity in the oocyte. May act as translational repressor of oskar during oogenesis. Function seems to be sensitive to small changes in expression. From Drosophila melanogaster (Fruit fly).
   5467..5508    +  CDS            V5 tag: epitope tag from simian virus 5
   5608..5742    -  polyA_signal   SV40 poly(A) signal: SV40 polyadenylation signal
   5765..5849    -  CDS            large T antigen (fragment): large T antigen from SV40 (simian virus 40)
   5850..6297    +  CDS            TcR (fragment): tetracycline efflux protein; tet; confers resistance to tetracycline
   6343..6931    -  rep_origin     ori: high-copy-number ColE1/pMB1/pBR322/pUC origin of replication
   7102..7962    -  CDS            AmpR: β-lactamase; bla; confers resistance to ampicillin, carbenicillin, and related antibiotics
   7963..8067    -  promoter       AmpR promoter: bla
