[The description below was written by a language model from this plasmid's Addgene catalogue record and pLannotate feature annotations shown in this document.]
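Description:
pAc5.1B-lambdaN-HA-DmBicaudalC_P is an insect-cell expression plasmid of about 8.2 kb that produces Drosophila melanogaster Bicaudal C (BicC) as an N-terminally tagged fusion protein. The catalogue lists the backbone as unknown, although the name and the annotated elements point to a pAc5.1-type vector. In bacteria it replicates from a ColE1/pUC-family origin and is selected with ampicillin through the β-lactamase gene and its native promoter. The record describes it as low copy, even though this origin type is usually annotated as high copy. A short tetracycline-resistance fragment and a piece of SV40 large T antigen sequence are also annotated; these appear to be non-functional backbone remnants. No marker for selection in insect cells is annotated.

Expression is driven by the constitutive Drosophila actin 5C promoter and terminated by an SV40 polyadenylation signal. The open reading frame begins with a short fragment of the bacteriophage lambda N protein, followed by an HA epitope (annotated as a partial 3xHA match, consistent in length with a single HA tag) and then the BicC coding sequence. A V5 tag from the vector lies downstream of the insert, but the record does not show whether it is translated in frame with BicC. The lambda N peptide binds boxB RNA hairpins, so fusions of this kind are commonly used to tether a protein to a boxB-containing reporter mRNA and test its effect on translation or mRNA stability. That would fit BicC's annotated role as an RNA-binding protein and possible translational repressor, though the record itself states only insect expression as the purpose. Relative to the NCBI reference, the insert carries twelve silent changes and three substitutions: I331T, A553T and S674G.
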