Addgene plasmid #147163: pAc5.1B-lambdaN-HA-DmBicaudalC_P
Purpose: Insect Expression of DmBicaudalC
Depositing lab: Elisa Izaurralde. Depositing organization: Max Planck Institute for Developmental Biology.
Backbone
  Vector backbone: Unknown
  Vector type: Insect Expression
Growth in bacteria
  Bacterial resistance: Ampicillin, 100 μg/mL
  Growth temperature: 37°C
  Growth strain: DH5alpha
  Copy number: Low Copy
Gene/Insert
  Gene/Insert name: DmBicaudalC
  Species: D. melanogaster (fly)
  Mutation: 12 silent and three non silent mutattions I331T, A553T and S674G compared to the sequence given by NCBI: NM_057517.2
  Entrez Gene: BicC (a.k.a. Dmel_CG4824, BG:DS00913.2, BICC, Bic-C, CG4824, Dmel\CG4824, Dromel_CG4824_FBtr0080804_bicc_mORF, bicC, br34, l(2)br34)
  Cloning method: Unknown
Terms and licenses: Academic/Nonprofit Terms; Industry Terms: Not Available to Industry
Depositor comments: Plasmids from this collection were made available to the research community and donated after the lab closed. Please note that the sequence provided by the depositing laboratory may be theoretical/predicted or based on Sanger sequencing results. There may be discrepancies between sequencing results obtained by Addgene and the depositor sequence. If an Addgene verified sequence is not available, please contact before placing your order to request that our lab fully sequence the plasmid.
How to cite: pAc5.1B-lambdaN-HA-DmBicaudalC_P was a gift from Elisa Izaurralde (Addgene plasmid # 147163 ; http://n2t.net/addgene:147163 ; RRID:Addgene_147163)
